>Addgene plasmid #102419 | mAzami-Green-Galectin | addgene full sequence | sequence record 210516 | Addgene NGS Result
GACGGATCGGGAGATCTCCCGATCCCCTATGGTGCACTCTCAGTACAATCTGCTCTGATGCCGCATAGTT
AAGCCAGTATCTGCTCCCTGCTTGTGTGTTGGAGGTCGCTGAGTAGTGCGCGAGCAAAATTTAAGCTACA
ACAAGGCAAGGCTTGACCGACAATTGCATGAAGAATCTGCTTAGGGTTAGGCGTTTTGCGCTGCTTCGCG
ATGTACGGGCCAGATATACGCGTTGACATTGATTATTGACTAGTTATTAATAGTAATCAATTACGGGGTC
ATTAGTTCATAGCCCATATATGGAGTTCCGCGTTACATAACTTACGGTAAATGGCCCGCCTGGCTGACCG
CCCAACGACCCCCGCCCATTGACGTCAATAATGACGTATGTTCCCATAGTAACGCCAATAGGGACTTTCC
ATTGACGTCAATGGGTGGAGTATTTACGGTAAACTGCCCACTTGGCAGTACATCAAGTGTATCATATGCC
AAGTACGCCCCCTATTGACGTCAATGACGGTAAATGGCCCGCCTGGCATTATGCCCAGTACATGACCTTA
TGGGACTTTCCTACTTGGCAGTACATCTACGTATTAGTCATCGCTATTACCATGGTGATGCGGTTTTGGC
AGTACATCAATGGGCGTGGATAGCGGTTTGACTCACGGGGATTTCCAAGTCTCCACCCCATTGACGTCAA
TGGGAGTTTGTTTTGGCACCAAAATCAACGGGACTTTCCAAAATGTCGTAACAACTCCGCCCCATTGACG
CAAATGGGCGGTAGGCGTGTACGGTGGGAGGTCTATATAAGCAGAGCTCTCTGGCTAACTAGAGAACCCA
CTGCTTACTGGCTTATCGAAATTAATACGACTCACTATAGGGAGACCCAAGCTGGCTAGTTAAGCTTGGT
ACCGAGCTCGGATCCACTAGTCCAGTGTGGTGGAATTCTGCAGATATCCAGCACAGTGGCGGCCGCCATG
GTGAGCGTGATCAAGCCCGAGATGAAGATCAAGCTGTGCATGAGGGGCACCGTGAACGGCCACAACTTCG
TGATCGAGGGCGAGGGCAAGGGCAACCCCTACGAGGGCACCCAGATCCTGGACCTGAACGTGACCGAGGG
CGCCCCCCTGCCCTTCGCCTACGACATCCTGACCACCGTGTTCCAGTACGGCAACAGGGCCTTCACCAAG
TACCCCGCCGACATCCAGGACTACTTCAAGCAGACCTTCCCCGAGGGCTACCACTGGGAGAGGAGCATGA
CCTACGAGGACCAGGGCATCTGCACCGCCACCAGCAACATCAGCATGAGGGGCGACTGCTTCTTCTACGA
CATCAGGTTCGACGGCACCAACTTCCCCCCCAACGGCCCCGTGATGCAGAAGAAGACCCTGAAGTGGGAG
CCCAGCACCGAGAAGATGTACGTGGAGGACGGCGTGCTGAAGGGCGACGTGAACATGAGGCTGCTGCTGG
AGGGCGGCGGCCACTACAGGTGCGACTTCAAGACCACCTACAAGGCCAAGAAGGAGGTGAGGCTGCCCGA
CGCCCACAAGATCGACCACAGGATCGAGATCCTGAAGCACGACAAGGACTACAACAAGGTGAAGCTGTAC
GAGAACGCCGTGGCCAGGTACTCCATGCTGCCCAGCCAGGCCAAGGGAGGAGGAGGATCT
[747 nt withheld, positions 1671-2417]
TAAGGATCCCTCCCCCCCCCCTAACGTTACTGGCCGAAGCCGCTTGGAATAAGGCCGGTGTGCGTTTGTC
TATATGTTATTTTCCACCATATTGCCGTCTTTTGGCAATGTGAGGGCCCGCGGTTCGAACAAAAACTCAT
CTCAGAAGAGGATCTGAATATGCATACCGGTCATCATCACCATCACCATTGAGTTTAAACCCGCTGATCA
GCCTCGACTGTGCCTTCTAGTTGCCAGCCATCTGTTGTTTGCCCCTCCCCCGTGCCTTCCTTGACCCTGG
AAGGTGCCACTCCCACTGTCCTTTCCTAATAAAATGAGGAAATTGCATCGCATTGTCTGAGTAGGTGTCA
TTCTATTCTGGGGGGTGGGGTGGGGCAGGACAGCAAGGGGGAGGATTGGGAAGACAATAGCAGGCATGCT
GGGGATGCGGTGGGCTCTATGGCTTCTGAGGCGGAAAGAACCAGCTGGGGCTCTAGGGGGTATCCCC
[124 nt withheld, positions 2905-3028]
C
[91 nt withheld, positions 3030-3120]
A
[49 nt withheld, positions 3122-3170]
CCTTTGACGTTGGAGTCCACGTTCTTT
[37 nt withheld, positions 3198-3234]
ACCCTATCTCGGTCTATTCTTTTGATTTATAAGGGATTTTGCCGATTTCGGCCTATTGGTTAAAAAATGA
GCTGATTTAACAAAAATTTAACGCGAATTAATTCTGTGGAATGTGTGTCAGTTAGGGTGTGGAAAGTCCC
CAGGCTCCCCAGCAGGCAGAAGTATGCAAAGCATGCATCTCAATTAGTCAGCAACCAGGTGTGGAAAGTC
CCCAGGCTCCCCAGCAGGCAGAAGTATGCAAAGCATGCATCTCAATTAGTCAGCAACCATAGTCCCGCCC
CTAACTCCGCCCATCCCGCCCCTAACTCCGCCCAGTTCCGCCCATTCTCCGCCCCATGGCTGACTAATTT
TTTTTATTTATGCAGAGGCCGAGGCCGCCTCTGCCTCTGAGCTATTCCAGAAGTAGTGAGGAGGCTTTTT
TGGAGGCCTAGGCTTTTGCAAAAAGCTCCCGGGAGCTTGTATATCCATTTTCGGATCTGATCAGCACGTG
TTGACAATTAATCATCGGCATAGTATATCGGCATAGTATAATACGACAAGGTGAGGAACTAAACCATGGC
CAAGCCTTTGTCTCAAGAAGAATCCACCCTCATTGAAAGAGCAACGGCTACAATCAACAGCATCCCCATC
TCTGAAGACTACAGCGTCGCCAGCGCAGCTCTCTCTAGCGACGGCCGCATCTTCACTGGTGTCAATGTAT
ATCATTTTACTGGGGGACCTTGTGCAGAACTCGTGGTGCTGGGCACTGCTGCTGCTGCGGCAGCTGGCAA
CCTGACTTGTATCGTCGCGATCGGAAATGAGAACAGGGGCATCTTGAGCCCCTGCGGACGGTGCCGACAG
GTGCTTCTCGATCTGCATCCTGGGATCAAAGCCATAGTGAAGGACAGTGATGGACAGCCGACGGCAGTTG
GGATTCGTGAATTGCTGCCCTCTGGTTATGTGTGGGAGGGCTAAGCACTTCGTGGCCGAGGAGCAGGACT
GACACGTGCTACGAGATTTCGATTCCACCGCCGCCTTCTATGAAAGGTTGGGCTTCGGAATCGTTTTCCG
GGACGCCGGCTGGATGATCCTCCAGCGCGGGGATCTCATGCTGGAGTTCTTCGCCCACCCCAACTTGTTT
ATTGCAGCTTATAATGGTTACAAATAAAGCAATAGCATCACAAATTTCACAAATAAAGCATTTTTTTCAC
TGCATTCTAGTTGTGGTTTGTCCAAACTCATCAATGTATCTTATCATGTCTGTATACCGTCGACCTCTAG
CTAGAGCTTGGCGTAATCATGGTCATAGCTGTTTCCTGTGTGAAATTGTTATCCGCTCACAATTCCACAC
AACATACGAGCCGGAAGCATAAAGTGTAAAGCCTGGGGTGCCTAATGAGTGAGCTAACTCACATTAATTG
CGTTGCGCTCACTGCCCGCTTTCCAGTCGGGAAACCTGTCGTGCCAGCTGCATTAATGAATCGGCCAACG
CGCGGGGAGAGGCGGTTTGCGTATTGGGCGCTCTTCCGCTTCCTCGCTCACTGACTCGCTGCGCTCGGTC
GTTCGGCTGCGGCGAGCGGTATCAGCTCACTCAAAGGCGGTAATACGGTTATCCACAGAATCAGGGGATA
ACGCAGGAAAGAACATGTGAGCAAAAGGCCAGCAAAAGGCCAGGAACCGTAAAAAGGCCGCGTTGCTGGC
GTTTTTCCATAGGCTCCGCCCCCCTGACGAGCATCACAAAAATCGACGCTCAAGTCAGAGGTGGCGAAAC
CCGACAGGACTATAAAGATACCAGGCGTTTCCCCCTGGAAGCTCCCTCGTGCGCTCTCCTGTTCCGACCC
TGCCGCTTACCGGATACCTGTCCGCCTTTCTCCCTTCGGGAAGCGTGGCGCTTTCTCATAGCTCACGCTG
TAGGTATCTCAGTTCGGTGTAGGTCGTTCGCTCCAAGCTGGGCTGTGTGCACGAACCCCCCGTTCAGCCC
GACCGCTGCGCCTTATCCGGTAACTATCGTCTTGAGTCCAACCCGGTAAGACACGACTTATCGCCACTGG
CAGCAGCCACTGGTAACAGGATTAGCAGAGCGAGGTATGTAGGCGGTGCTACAGAGTTCTTGAAGTGGTG
GCCTAACTACGGCTACACTAGAAGAACAGTATTTGGTATCTGCGCTCTGCTGAAGCCAGTTACCTTCGGA
AAAAGAGTTGGTAGCTCTTGATCCGGCAAACAAACCACCGCTGGTAGCGGTGGTTTTTTTGTTTGCAAGC
AGCAGATTACGCGCAGAAAAAAAGGATCTCAAGAAGATCCTTTGATCTTTTCTACGGGGTCTGACGCTCA
GTGGAACGAAAACTCACGTTAAGGGATTTTGGTCATGAGATTATCAAAAAGGATCTTCACCTAGATCCTT
TTAAATTAAAAATGAAGTTTTAAATCAATCTAAAGTATATATGAGTAAACTTGGTCTGACAGTTACCAAT
GCTTAATCAGTGAGGCACCTATCTCAGCGATCTGTCTATTTCGTTCATCCATAGTTGCCTGACTCCCCGT
CGTGTAGATAACTACGATACGGGAGGGCTTACCATCTGGCCCCAGTGCTGCAATGATACCGCGAGACCCA
CGCTCACCGGCTCCAGATTTATCAGCAATAAACCAGCCAGCCGGAAGGGCCGAGCGCAGAAGTGGTCCTG
CAACTTTATCCGCCTCCATCCAGTCTATTAATTGTTGCCGGGAAGCTAGAGTAAGTAGTTCGCCAGTTAA
TAGTTTGCGCAACGTTGTTGCCATTGCTACAGGCATCGTGGTGTCACGCTCGTCGTTTGGTATGGCTTCA
TTCAGCTCCGGTTCCCAACGATCAAGGCGAGTTACATGATCCCCCATGTTGTGCAAAAAAGCGGTTAGCT
CCTTCGGTCCTCCGATCGTTGTCAGAAGTAAGTTGGCCGCAGTGTTATCACTCATGGTTATGGCAGCACT
GCATAATTCTCTTACTGTCATGCCATCCGTAAGATGCTTTTCTGTGACTGGTGAGTACTCAACCAAGTCA
TTCTGAGAATAGTGTATGCGGCGACCGAGTTGCTCTTGCCCGGCGTCAATACGGGATAATACCGCGCCAC
ATAGCAGAACTTTAAAAGTGCTCATCATTGGAAAACGTTCTTCGGGGCGAAAACTCTCAAGGATCTTACC
GCTGTTGAGATCCAGTTCGATGTAACCCACTCGTGCACCCAACTGATCTTCAGCATCTTTTACTTTCACC
AGCGTTTCTGGGTGAGCAAAAACAGGAAGGCAAAATGCCGCAAAAAAGGGAATAAGGGCGACACGGAAAT
GTTGAATACTCATACTCTTCCTTTTTCAATATTATTGAAGCATTTATCAGGGTTATTGTCTCATGAGCGG
ATACATATTTGAATGTATTTAGAAAAATAAACAAATAGGGGTTCCGCGCACATTTCCCCGAAAAGTGCCA
CCTGACGTC
Features (pLannotate 1.2.2; 24 found; start..end, strand, type, name):
     28..80      -  misc_feature   bom (fragment): basis of mobility region from pBR322
    235..614     +  enhancer       CMV enhancer: human cytomegalovirus immediate early enhancer
    615..818     +  promoter       CMV promoter: human cytomegalovirus (CMV) immediate early promoter
    814..847     +  LTR            5' LTR (truncated) (fragment): truncated 5' long terminal repeat (LTR) from HIV-1
    863..881     +  promoter       T7 promoter: promoter for bacteriophage T7 RNA polymerase
    978..1655    +  CDS            hmAzami-Green: humanized monomeric Azami-Green fluorescent protein mammalian codon-optimized
   1671..2417    +  CDS            LGALS3 (sequence withheld): LEG3_HUMAN - Also known as MAC2. Experimental evidence at protein level: Swiss-Prot protein existence level 1. Galactose-specific lectin which binds IgE. May mediate with the alpha-3, beta-1 integrin the stimulation by CSPG4 of endothelial cells migration. Together with DMBT1, required for terminal differentiation of columnar epithelial cells during early embryogenesis (By similarity). In the nucleus: acts as a pre-mRNA splicing factor. Involved in acute inflammatory responses including neutrophil activation and adhesion, chemoattraction of monocytes macrophages, opsonization of apoptotic neut
   2424..2537    +  misc_feature   IRES (fragment): internal ribosome entry site (IRES) of the encephalomyocarditis virus (EMCV)
   2635..2859    +  polyA_signal   bGH poly(A) signal: bovine growth hormone polyadenylation signal
   2863..2884    +  promoter       SV40 promoter (fragment): SV40 enhancer and early promoter
   2905..3333    +  rep_origin     f1 ori (sequence partly withheld): f1 bacteriophage origin of replication; arrow indicates direction of (+) strand synthesis
   3347..3676    +  promoter       SV40 promoter: SV40 enhancer and early promoter
   3724..3771    +  promoter       EM7 promoter: synthetic bacterial promoter&nbsp
   3790..4188    +  CDS            BSD: blasticidin S deaminase; Aspergillus terreus BSD; confers resistance to blasticidin
   4189..4216    +  CDS            BleoR (fragment): antibiotic-binding protein; Sh ble from Streptoalloteichus hindustanus; confers resistance to bleomycin, phleomycin, and Zeocin™
   4226..4351    +  CDS            ble (fragment): BLE_KLEPN - Experimental evidence at protein level: Swiss-Prot protein existence level 1. Binding protein with a strong affinity to the bleomycin family of antibiotics. Binds to CL990; an antimitotic-antibiotic compound. From Klebsiella pneumoniae.
   4346..4467    +  polyA_signal   SV40 poly(A) signal: SV40 polyadenylation signal
   4540..4556    -  protein_bind   lac operator: The lac repressor binds to the lac operator to inhibit transcription in E. coli. This inhibition can be relieved by adding lactose or isopropyl-β-D-thiogalactopyranoside (IPTG). lac repressor encoded by lacI
   4564..4594    -  promoter       lac promoter: promoter for the E. coli lac operon
   4609..4630    -  protein_bind   CAP binding site: CAP binding activates transcription in the presence of cAMP. E. coli catabolite activator protein
   4643..4735    -  CDS            lacI (fragment): lac repressor; lacI; The lac repressor binds to the lac operator to inhibit transcription in E. coli. This inhibition can be relieved by adding lactose or isopropyl-β-D-thiogalactopyranoside (IPTG).
   4918..5506    -  rep_origin     ori: high-copy-number ColE1/pMB1/pBR322/pUC origin of replication
   5677..6537    -  CDS            AmpR: β-lactamase; bla; confers resistance to ampicillin, carbenicillin, and related antibiotics
   6538..6642    -  promoter       AmpR promoter: bla
