[The description below was written by a language model from this plasmid's Addgene catalogue record and pLannotate feature annotations shown in this document.]
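Description:
mAzami-Green-Galectin is a mammalian expression plasmid built on the pcDNA6-myc his version B backbone that produces human galectin-3 (LGALS3) fused at its N terminus to the monomeric green fluorescent protein mAzami-Green. In bacteria it is maintained at high copy through a ColE1/pUC-type origin and selected with ampicillin via the β-lactamase gene. An f1 origin is also present. For selection in mammalian cells, a blasticidin S deaminase (BSD) cassette is driven by the SV40 early promoter, with an EM7 bacterial promoter upstream, and is terminated by the SV40 polyadenylation signal.

The fusion is transcribed from the CMV immediate-early enhancer and promoter and terminated by the bovine growth hormone poly(A) signal. A T7 promoter lies between the CMV promoter and the coding region. The feature table places a humanized, mammalian codon-optimized mAzami-Green open reading frame directly upstream of the LGALS3 coding sequence. A short fragment of EMCV IRES follows the insert and was probably carried over from the source plasmid from which the insert was subcloned, though the record does not say so. The depositor notes that the backbone's myc and His tags are not in frame with the fusion, so the protein should not be expected to carry them. Several small annotated fragments (a truncated HIV-1 LTR, bleomycin-resistance pieces, lacI) appear to be partial matches rather than functional elements.

The construct serves as a live-cell reporter of endosomal leakage or rupture. Galectin-3 is a cytosolic galactose-binding lectin, and when an endosomal membrane is damaged it gains access to luminal glycans, so the fluorescent fusion redistributes from a diffuse cytosolic signal to bright puncta. The associated work used it to study endosomal antigen release during cross-presentation.
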