Addgene plasmid #102419: mAzami-Green-Galectin
Purpose: Expresses mAzami-labeled galectin 3 (Gal3) as a marker for endosomal leakage or rupture.
Depositing lab: Geert van den Bogaart. Depositing organization: Radboud University Nijmegen Medical Centre. Publication: Lipid peroxidation causes endosomal antigen release for cross-presentation. Dingjan I, Verboogen DR, Paardekooper LM, Revelo NH, Sittig SP, Visser LJ, Mollard GF, Henriet SS, Figdor CG, Ter Beest M, van den Bogaart G. Sci Rep. 2016 Feb 24;6:22064. doi: 10.1038/srep22064. PubMed 26907999.
Backbone
  Vector backbone: pcDNA6-myc his version B
  Backbone manufacturer: Invitrogen
  Vector type: Mammalian Expression
  Selectable markers: Blasticidin
Growth in bacteria
  Bacterial resistance: Ampicillin, 100 μg/mL
  Growth temperature: 37°C
  Growth strain: DH5alpha
  Copy number: High Copy
Gene/Insert
  Gene/Insert name: LGALS3 (alt names: Galectin-3; 35 kDa lectin)
  Species: H. sapiens (human)
  Insert size (bp): 765
  GenBank ID: NM_002306.3
  Entrez Gene: LGALS3 (a.k.a. CBP35, GAL3, GALBP, GALIG, L31, LGALS2, MAC2)
  Promoter: CMV
  Tag / fusion protein: mAzami-green (N terminal on insert)
  Cloning method: Restriction Enzyme; 5′ cloning site NotI (not destroyed); 3′ cloning site PspOMI (not destroyed)
  Sequencing primers: 5′ TAATACGACTCACTATAGGG; 3′ TAGAAGGCACAGTCGAGG
Resource information
  A portion of this plasmid was derived from a plasmid made by: The insert is from plasmid mAG-GAL3 (Addgene plasmid #62734), from the lab of Niels Geijsen and has been described in [D’Astolfo, D. S. et al. Efficient intracellular delivery of native proteins. Cell 161, 674–690 (2015)].
Terms and licenses: Academic/Nonprofit Terms; Industry Terms: Not Available to Industry
Depositor comments: The his-tag and myc-tag are NOT in frame with the Gal3-mAzami green.
How to cite: mAzami-Green-Galectin was a gift from Geert van den Bogaart (Addgene plasmid # 102419 ; http://n2t.net/addgene:102419 ; RRID:Addgene_102419)
